>Addgene plasmid #245233 | pEF myc-SHP2(Q510E) | addgene full sequence | sequence record 488322 | Addgene NGS Result
GACGGATCGGGAGATCTCCCGATCCCCTATGGTGCACTCTCAGTACAATCTGCTCTGATGCCGCATAGTT
AAGCCAGTATCTGCTCCCTGCTTGTGTGTTGGAGGTCGCTGAGTAGTGCGCGAGCAAAATTTAAGCTACA
ACAAGGCAAGGCTTGACCGACAATTGCATGAAGAATCTGCTTAGGGTTAGGCGTTTTGCGCTGCTTCGCG
ATGTACGGGCCAGATATACGCGTTGACATTGATTATTGACTAGGCTTTTGCAAAAAGCTTTGCAAAGATG
GATAAAGTTTTAAACAGAGAGGAATCTTTGCAGCTAATGGACCTTCTAGGTCTTGAAAGGAGTGGGAATT
GGCTCCGGTGCCCGTCAGTGGGCAGAGCGCACATCGCCCACAGTCCCCGAGAAGTTGGGGGGAGGGGTCG
GCAATTGAACCGGTGCCTAGAGAAGGTGGCGCGGGGTAAACTGGGAAAGTGATGTCGTGTACTGGCTCCG
CCTTTTTCCCGAGGGTGGGGGAGAACCGTATATAAGTGCAGTAGTCGCCGTGAACGTTCTTTTTCGCAAC
GGGTTTGCCGCCAGAACACAGGTAAGTGCCGTGTGTGGTTCCCGCGGGCCTGGCCTCTTTACGGGTTATG
GCCCTTGCGTGCCTTGAATTACTTCCACCTGGCTGCAGTACGTGATTCTTGATCCCGAGCTTCGGGTTGG
AAGTGGGTGGGAGAGTTCGAGGCCTTGCGCTTAAGGAGCCCCTTCGCCTCGTGCTTGAGTTGAGGCCTGG
CCTGGGCGCTGGGGCCGCCGCGTGCGAATCTGGTGGCACCTTCGCGCCTGTCTCGCTGCTTTCGATAAGT
CTCTAGCCATTTAAAATTTTTGATGACCTGCTGCGACGCTTTTTTTCTGGCAAGATAGTCTTGTAAATGC
GGGCCAAGATCTGCACACTGGTATTTCGGTTTTTGGGGCCGCGGGCGGCGACGGGGCCCGTGCGTCCCAG
CGCACATGTTCGGCGAGGCGGGGCCTGCGAGCGCGGCCACCGAGAATCGGACGGGGGTAGTCTCAAGCTG
GCCGGCCTGCTCTGGTGCCTGGCCTCGCGCCGCCGTGTATCGCCCCGCCCTGGGCGGCAAGGCTGGCCCG
GTCGGCACCAGTTGCGTGAGCGGAAAGATGGCCGCTTCCCGGCCCTGCTGCAGGGAGCTCAAAATGGAGG
ACGCGGCGCTCGGGAGAGCGGGCGGGTGAGTCACCCACACAAAGGAAAAGGGCCTTTCCGTCCTCAGCCG
TCGCTTCATGTGACTCCACGGAGTACCGGGCGCCGTCCAGGCACCTCGATTAGTTCTCGAGCTTTTGGAG
TACGTCGTCTTTAGGTTGGGGGGAGGGGTTTTATGCGATGGAGTTTCCCCACACTGAGTGGGTGGAGACT
GAAGTTAGGCCAGCTTGGCACTTGATGTAATTCTCCTTGGAATTTGCCCTTTTTGAGTTTGGATCTTGGT
TCATTCTCAAGCCTCAGACAGTGGTTCAAAGTTTTTTTCTTCCATTTCAGGTGTCGTGAGGAATTAGCTT
GGTACTAATACGACTCACTATAGGGAGACCCAAGCTGGCTAGGTAAGCTTGGTACCGAGCTCGGATCCAC
TAGTCCAGTGTGGTGGAATTCTGCAGATATCCAGCACAGTGGCGGCCGCTCGAGTCTAGAGGGCCCTTCA
CCATGGAACAAAAACTCATCTCAGAAGAGGATCTGGGAGGGCAGTCTGGGCAGATGACATCGCGGAGATG
GTTTCACCCAAATATCACTGGTGTGGAGGCAGAAAACCTACTGTTGACAAGAGGAGTTGATGGCAGTTTT
TTGGCAAGGCCTAGTAAAAGTAACCCTGGAGACTTCACACTTTCCGTTAGAAGAAATGGAGCTGTCACCC
ACATCAAGATTCAGAACACTGGTGATTACTATGACCTGTATGGAGGGGAGAAATTTGCCACTTTGGCTGA
GTTGGTCCAGTATTACATGGAACATCACGGGCAATTAAAAGAGAAGAATGGAGATGTCATTGAGCTTAAA
TATCCTCTGAACTGTGCAGATCCTACCTCTGAAAGGTGGTTTCATGGACATCTCTCTGGGAAAGAAGCAG
AGAAATTATTAACTGAAAAAGGAAAACATGGTAGTTTTCTTGTACGAGAGAGCCAGAGCCACCCTGGAGA
TTTTGTTCTTTCTGTGCGCACTGGTGATGACAAAGGGGAGAGCAATGACGGCAAGTCTAAAGTGACCCAT
GTTATGATTCGCTGTCAGGAACTGAAATACGACGTTGGTGGAGGAGAACGGTTTGATTCTTTGACAGATC
TTGTGGAACATTATAAGAAGAATCCTATGGTGGAAACATTGGGTACAGTACTACAACTCAAGCAGCCCCT
TAACACGACTCGTATAAATGCTGCTGAAATAGAAAGCAGAGTTCGAGAACTAAGCAAATTAGCTGAGACC
ACAGATAAAGTCAAACAAGGCTTTTGGGAAGAATTTGAGACACTACAACAACAGGAGTGCAAACTTCTCT
ACAGCCGAAAAGAGGGTCAAAGGCAAGAAAACAAAAACAAAAATAGATATAAAAACATCCTGCCCTTTGA
TCATACCAGGGTTGTCCTACACGATGGTGATCCCAATGAGCCTGTTTCAGATTACATCAATGCAAATATC
ATCATGCCTGAATTTGAAACCAAGTGCAACAATTCAAAGCCCAAAAAGAGTTACATTGCCACACAAGGCT
GCCTGCAAAACACGGTGAATGACTTTTGGCGGATGGTGTTCCAAGAAAACTCCCGAGTGATTGTCATGAC
AACGAAAGAAGTGGAGAGAGGAAAGAGTAAATGTGTCAAATACTGGCCTGATGAGTATGCTCTAAAAGAA
TATGGCGTCATGCGTGTTAGGAACGTCAAAGAAAGCGCCGCTCATGACTATACGCTAAGAGAACTTAAAC
TTTCAAAGGTTGGACAAGGGAATACGGAGAGAACGGTCTGGCAATACCACTTTCGGACCTGGCCGGACCA
CGGCGTGCCCAGCGACCCTGGGGGCGTGCTGGACTTCCTGGAGGAGGTGCACCATAAGCAGGAGAGCATC
ATGGATGCAGGGCCGGTCGTGGTGCACTGCAGTGCTGGAATTGGCCGGACAGGGACGTTCATTGTGATTG
ATATTCTTATTGACATCATCAGAGAGAAAGGTGTTGACTGCGATATTGACGTTCCCAAAACCATCCAGAT
GGTGCGGTCTCAGAGGTCAGGGATGGTCCAGACAGAAGCAGAGTACCGATTTATCTATATGGCGGTCCAG
CATTATATTGAAACACTACAGCGCAGGATTGAAGAAGAGCAGAAAAGCAAGAGGAAAGGGCACGAATATA
CAAATATTAAGTATTCTCTAGCGGACCAGACGAGTGGAGATCAGAGCCCTCTCCCGCCTTGTACTCCAAC
GCCACCCTGTGCAGAAATGAGAGAAGACAGTGCTAGAGTCTATGAAAACGTGGGCCTGATGCAACAGCAG
AAAAGTTTCAGATAGGTTTAAACCCGCTGATCAGCCTCGACTGTGCCTTCTAGTTGCCAGCCATCTGTTG
TTTGCCCCTCCCCCGTGCCTTCCTTGACCCTGGAAGGTGCCACTCCCACTGTCCTTTCCTAATAAAATGA
GGAAATTGCATCGCATTGTCTGAGTAGGTGTCATTCTATTCTGGGGGGTGGGGTGGGGCAGGACAGCAAG
GGGGAGGATTGGGAAGACAATAGCAGGCATGCTGGGGATGCGGTGGGCTCTATGGCTTCTGAGGCGGAAA
GAACCAGCTGGGGCTCTAGGGGGTATCCCC
[124 nt withheld, positions 3811-3934]
C
[91 nt withheld, positions 3936-4026]
A
[49 nt withheld, positions 4028-4076]
CCTTTGACGTTGGAGTCCACGTTCTTT
[37 nt withheld, positions 4104-4140]
ACCCTATCTCGGTCTATTCTTTTGATTTATAAGGGATTTTGCCGATTTCGGCCTATTGGTTAAAAAATGA
GCTGATTTAACAAAAATTTAACGCGAATTAATTCTGTGGAATGTGTGTCAGTTAGGGTGTGGAAAGTCCC
CAGGCTCCCCAGCAGGCAGAAGTATGCAAAGCATGCATCTCAATTAGTCAGCAACCAGGTGTGGAAAGTC
CCCAGGCTCCCCAGCAGGCAGAAGTATGCAAAGCATGCATCTCAATTAGTCAGCAACCATAGTCCCGCCC
CTAACTCCGCCCATCCCGCCCCTAACTCCGCCCAGTTCCGCCCATTCTCCGCCCCATGGCTGACTAATTT
TTTTTATTTATGCAGAGGCCGAGGCCGCCTCTGCCTCTGAGCTATTCCAGAAGTAGTGAGGAGGCTTTTT
TGGAGGCCTAGGCTTTTGCAAAAAGCTCCCGGGAGCTTGTATATCCATTTTCGGATCTGATCAGCACGTG
TTGACAATTAATCATCGGCATAGTATATCGGCATAGTATAATACGACAAGGTGAGGAACTAAACCATGGC
CAAGCCTTTGTCTCAAGAAGAATCCACCCTCATTGAAAGAGCAACGGCTACAATCAACAGCATCCCCATC
TCTGAAGACTACAGCGTCGCCAGCGCAGCTCTCTCTAGCGACGGCCGCATCTTCACTGGTGTCAATGTAT
ATCATTTTACTGGGGGACCTTGTGCAGAACTCGTGGTGCTGGGCACTGCTGCTGCTGCGGCAGCTGGCAA
CCTGACTTGTATCGTCGCGATCGGAAATGAGAACAGGGGCATCTTGAGCCCCTGCGGACGGTGCCGACAG
GTGCTTCTCGATCTGCATCCTGGGATCAAAGCCATAGTGAAGGACAGTGATGGACAGCCGACGGCAGTTG
GGATTCGTGAATTGCTGCCCTCTGGTTATGTGTGGGAGGGCTAAGCACTTCGTGGCCGAGGAGCAGGACT
GACACGTGCTACGAGATTTCGATTCCACCGCCGCCTTCTATGAAAGGTTGGGCTTCGGAATCGTTTTCCG
GGACGCCGGCTGGATGATCCTCCAGCGCGGGGATCTCATGCTGGAGTTCTTCGCCCACCCCAACTTGTTT
ATTGCAGCTTATAATGGTTACAAATAAAGCAATAGCATCACAAATTTCACAAATAAAGCATTTTTTTCAC
TGCATTCTAGTTGTGGTTTGTCCAAACTCATCAATGTATCTTATCATGTCTGTATACCGTCGACCTCTAG
CTAGAGCTTGGCGTAATCATGGTCATAGCTGTTTCCTGTGTGAAATTGTTATCCGCTCACAATTCCACAC
AACATACGAGCCGGAAGCATAAAGTGTAAAGCCTGGGGTGCCTAATGAGTGAGCTAACTCACATTAATTG
CGTTGCGCTCACTGCCCGCTTTCCAGTCGGGAAACCTGTCGTGCCAGCTGCATTAATGAATCGGCCAACG
CGCGGGGAGAGGCGGTTTGCGTATTGGGCGCTCTTCCGCTTCCTCGCTCACTGACTCGCTGCGCTCGGTC
GTTCGGCTGCGGCGAGCGGTATCAGCTCACTCAAAGGCGGTAATACGGTTATCCACAGAATCAGGGGATA
ACGCAGGAAAGAACATGTGAGCAAAAGGCCAGGAACCGTAAAAAGGCCGCGTTGCTGGCGTTTTTCCATA
GGCTCCGCCCCCCTGACGAGCATCACAAAAATCGACGCTCAAGTCAGAGGTGGCGAAACCCGACAGGACT
ATAAAGATACCAGGCGTTTCCCCCTGGAAGCTCCCTCGTGCGCTCTCCTGTTCCGACCCTGCCGCTTACC
GGATACCTGTCCGCCTTTCTCCCTTCGGGAAGCGTGGCGCTTTCTCATAGCTCACGCTGTAGGTATCTCA
GTTCGGTGTAGGTCGTTCGCTCCAAGCTGGGCTGTGTGCACGAACCCCCCGTTCAGCCCGACCGCTGCGC
CTTATCCGGTAACTATCGTCTTGAGTCCAACCCGGTAAGACACGACTTATCGCCACTGGCAGCAGCCACT
GGTAACAGGATTAGCAGAGCGAGGTATGTAGGCGGTGCTACAGAGTTCTTGAAGTGGTGGCCTAACTACG
GCTACACTAGAAGAACAGTATTTGGTATCTGCGCTCTGCTGAAGCCAGTTACCTTCGGAAAAAGAGTTGG
TAGCTCTTGATCCGGCAAACAAACCACCGCTGGTAGCGGTGGTTTTTTTGTTTGCAAGCAGCAGATTACG
CGCAGAAAAAAAGGATCTCAAGAAGATCCTTTGATCTTTTCTACGGGGTCTGACGCTCAGTGGAACGAAA
ACTCACGTTAAGGGATTTTGGTCATGAGATTATCAAAAAGGATCTTCACCTAGATCCTTTTAAATTAAAA
ATGAAGTTTTAAATCAATCTAAAGTATATATGAGTAAACTTGGTCTGACAGTTACCAATGCTTAATCAGT
GAGGCACCTATCTCAGCGATCTGTCTATTTCGTTCATCCATAGTTGCCTGACTCCCCGTCGTGTAGATAA
CTACGATACGGGAGGGCTTACCATCTGGCCCCAGTGCTGCAATGATACCGCGAGACCCACGCTCACCGGC
TCCAGATTTATCAGCAATAAACCAGCCAGCCGGAAGGGCCGAGCGCAGAAGTGGTCCTGCAACTTTATCC
GCCTCCATCCAGTCTATTAATTGTTGCCGGGAAGCTAGAGTAAGTAGTTCGCCAGTTAATAGTTTGCGCA
ACGTTGTTGCCATTGCTACAGGCATCGTGGTGTCACGCTCGTCGTTTGGTATGGCTTCATTCAGCTCCGG
TTCCCAACGATCAAGGCGAGTTACATGATCCCCCATGTTGTGCAAAAAAGCGGTTAGCTCCTTCGGTCCT
CCGATCGTTGTCAGAAGTAAGTTGGCCGCAGTGTTATCACTCATGGTTATGGCAGCACTGCATAATTCTC
TTACTGTCATGCCATCCGTAAGATGCTTTTCTGTGACTGGTGAGTACTCAACCAAGTCATTCTGAGAATA
GTGTATGCGGCGACCGAGTTGCTCTTGCCCGGCGTCAATACGGGATAATACCGCGCCACATAGCAGAACT
TTAAAAGTGCTCATCATTGGAAAACGTTCTTCGGGGCGAAAACTCTCAAGGATCTTACCGCTGTTGAGAT
CCAGTTCGATGTAACCCACTCGTGCACCCAACTGATCTTCAGCATCTTTTACTTTCACCAGCGTTTCTGG
GTGAGCAAAAACAGGAAGGCAAAATGCCGCAAAAAAGGGAATAAGGGCGACACGGAAATGTTGAATACTC
ATACTCTTCCTTTTTCAATATTATTGAAGCATTTATCAGGGTTATTGTCTCATGAGCGGATACATATTTG
AATGTATTTAGAAAAATAAACAAATAGGGGTTCCGCGCACATTTCCCCGAAAAGTGCCACCTGACGTC
Features (pLannotate 1.2.2; 22 found; start..end, strand, type, name):
     28..80      -  misc_feature   bom (fragment): basis of mobility region from pBR322
    235..253     +  enhancer       CMV enhancer (fragment): human cytomegalovirus immediate early enhancer
    278..344     +  CDS            small t antigen (fragment): SV40 (simian virus 40) small t antigen
    351..1529    +  promoter       EF-1α promoter: strong constitutive promoter for human elongation factor EF-1α
   1546..1564    +  promoter       T7 promoter: promoter for bacteriophage T7 RNA polymerase
   1734..3512    +  CDS            PTPN11: PTN11_HUMAN - Also known as PTP2C, SHPTP2. Experimental evidence at protein level: Swiss-Prot protein existence level 1. Acts downstream of various receptor and cytoplasmic protein tyrosine kinases to participate in the signal transduction from the cell surface to the nucleus (PubMed:10655584, PubMed:18559669, PubMed:18829466, PubMed:26742426, PubMed:28074573). Positively regulates MAPK signal transduction pathway (PubMed:28074573). Dephosphorylates GAB1, ARHGAP35 and EGFR (PubMed:28074573). Dephosphorylates ROCK2 at 'Tyr-722' resulting in stimulation of its RhoA binding activity (PubMed:18559
   3541..3765    +  polyA_signal   bGH poly(A) signal: bovine growth hormone polyadenylation signal
   3769..3790    +  promoter       SV40 promoter (fragment): SV40 enhancer and early promoter
   3811..4239    +  rep_origin     f1 ori (sequence partly withheld): f1 bacteriophage origin of replication; arrow indicates direction of (+) strand synthesis
   4253..4582    +  promoter       SV40 promoter: SV40 enhancer and early promoter
   4630..4677    +  promoter       EM7 promoter: synthetic bacterial promoter&nbsp
   4696..5094    +  CDS            BSD: blasticidin S deaminase; Aspergillus terreus BSD; confers resistance to blasticidin
   5095..5122    +  CDS            BleoR (fragment): antibiotic-binding protein; Sh ble from Streptoalloteichus hindustanus; confers resistance to bleomycin, phleomycin, and Zeocin™
   5132..5257    +  CDS            ble (fragment): BLE_KLEPN - Experimental evidence at protein level: Swiss-Prot protein existence level 1. Binding protein with a strong affinity to the bleomycin family of antibiotics. Binds to CL990; an antimitotic-antibiotic compound. From Klebsiella pneumoniae.
   5252..5373    +  polyA_signal   SV40 poly(A) signal: SV40 polyadenylation signal
   5446..5462    -  protein_bind   lac operator: The lac repressor binds to the lac operator to inhibit transcription in E. coli. This inhibition can be relieved by adding lactose or isopropyl-β-D-thiogalactopyranoside (IPTG). lac repressor encoded by lacI
   5470..5500    -  promoter       lac promoter: promoter for the E. coli lac operon
   5515..5536    -  protein_bind   CAP binding site: CAP binding activates transcription in the presence of cAMP. E. coli catabolite activator protein
   5549..5641    -  CDS            lacI (fragment): lac repressor; lacI; The lac repressor binds to the lac operator to inhibit transcription in E. coli. This inhibition can be relieved by adding lactose or isopropyl-β-D-thiogalactopyranoside (IPTG).
   5813..6401    -  rep_origin     ori: high-copy-number ColE1/pMB1/pBR322/pUC origin of replication
   6572..7432    -  CDS            AmpR: β-lactamase; bla; confers resistance to ampicillin, carbenicillin, and related antibiotics
   7433..7537    -  promoter       AmpR promoter: bla
