[The description below was written by a language model from this plasmid's Addgene catalogue record and pLannotate feature annotations shown in this document.]
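Description:
pEF myc-SHP2(Q510E) is a mammalian expression plasmid built on a pEF backbone that produces full-length human SHP2, the protein tyrosine phosphatase encoded by PTPN11, carrying the Q510E substitution and an N-terminal myc epitope tag. In the 7,568 nt sequenced record, the PTPN11 coding sequence sits downstream of the human EF-1α promoter, a strong constitutive promoter active in a wide range of mammalian cell types, and is followed by the bovine growth hormone polyadenylation signal. A T7 promoter lies between the EF-1α promoter and the insert. The myc tag is listed in the catalogue entry but is not annotated separately in the feature table; it presumably lies in the unannotated stretch just upstream of the PTPN11 feature. The insert was assembled by Gibson cloning.

For propagation in E. coli, the plasmid carries a high-copy ColE1/pUC-type origin and a β-lactamase gene under its own promoter, giving ampicillin selection, and an f1 origin is also present. A second cassette places the blasticidin S deaminase gene under tandem SV40 early and EM7 promoters with an SV40 polyadenylation signal, which would allow blasticidin selection of transfected mammalian cells as well as bacteria. Several short annotated fragments (CMV enhancer, small t antigen, bleomycin resistance, lacI, bom) appear to be backbone remnants or partial matches rather than functional elements. SHP2 acts downstream of receptor and cytoplasmic tyrosine kinases and positively regulates MAPK signalling. The construct is intended for expressing this tagged variant in mammalian cells, and the associated study compares the phenotypic outcomes of pathogenic SHP2 variants.
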