Addgene plasmid #245233: pEF myc-SHP2(Q510E)
Purpose: Mammalian expression of myc-tagged full-length SHP2
Depositing lab: Neel Shah. Depositing organization: Columbia University. Publication: Multiplexed single-cell transcriptomics reveals diverse phenotypic outcomes for pathogenic SHP2 variants. van Vlimmeren AE, Giglio RM, Jiang Z, Lee M, McFaline-Figueroa JL, Shah NH. bioRxiv [Preprint]. 2025 Jul 2:2025.06.30.662374. doi: 10.1101/2025.06.30.662374. PubMed 40631144.
Backbone
  Vector backbone: pEF
  Vector type: Mammalian Expression
Growth in bacteria
  Bacterial resistance: Ampicillin, 100 μg/mL
  Growth temperature: 37°C
  Growth strain: DH5alpha
  Copy number: High Copy
Gene/Insert
  Gene/Insert name: SHP2 full-length
  Species: H. sapiens (human)
  Mutation: Q510E
  Tag / fusion protein: myc (N terminal on insert)
  Cloning method: Gibson Cloning
Terms and licenses: Academic/Nonprofit Terms; Industry Terms: Not Available to Industry
How to cite: pEF myc-SHP2(Q510E) was a gift from Neel Shah (Addgene plasmid # 245233 ; http://n2t.net/addgene:245233 ; RRID:Addgene_245233)
